Addgene plasmid #103244: LSB-hsa-miR-144-3p
Purpose: Used to sense miRNA activity using fluorescence based tools. hsa-miR-144-3p target in 3' UTR of of mKate. miRNA activity can be measured by the repression of mKate2 relative to EBFP2 fluorescent proteins . Plasmid is inherently unstable; please see Depositor Comments
Depositing lab: Ron Weiss. Depositing organization: Massachusetts Institute of Technology. Publication: A mixed antagonistic/synergistic miRNA repression model enables accurate predictions of multi-input miRNA sensor activity. Gam JJ, Babb J, Weiss R. Nat Commun. 2018 Jun 22;9(1):2430. doi: 10.1038/s41467-018-04575-0. PubMed 29934631.
Backbone
  Vector backbone: Low Sensor Backbone (LSB)
  Vector type: Mammalian Expression, Synthetic Biology
Growth in bacteria
  Bacterial resistance: Ampicillin and Kanamycin, 100 & 50 μg/mL
  Growth temperature: 30°C
  Growth strain: NEB Stable
  Copy number: High Copy
Gene/Insert
  Gene/Insert name: hsa-miR-144-3p target
  Species: H. sapiens (human)
  Entrez Gene: MIR144 (a.k.a. MIRN144, mir-144)
  Promoter: EF-1a
  Cloning method: Gibson Cloning
Terms and licenses: Academic/Nonprofit Terms; Industry Terms: Not Available to Industry
Depositor comments: Please note that this plasmid is inherently unstable due to a repeating poly A element. We recommend performing a diagnostic digest on multiple colonies upon receipt. The depositors would like to note the presence of several discrepancies between the depositor sequence and physical plasmid sequence. In particular, the sequences upstream and downstream of the puromycin coding region have 10 bp insertions which do not affect the ability to perform puromycin selection. The sequences for those regions within the physical plasmids are as follows: Upstream of Puro: GAATTCGACCGCCTGTCTCAAGGTGCCACC; Downstream of Puro: GCTTTGAGACTACGCGTGAATTCACTCCTC.
How to cite: LSB-hsa-miR-144-3p was a gift from Ron Weiss (Addgene plasmid # 103244 ; http://n2t.net/addgene:103244 ; RRID:Addgene_103244)
