[The description below was written by a language model from this plasmid's Addgene catalogue record and pLannotate feature annotations shown in this document.]
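Description:
LSB-hsa-miR-144-3p is a mammalian expression and synthetic-biology plasmid of about 11 kb, built on the Low Sensor Backbone (LSB) and designed as a two-colour fluorescent sensor of microRNA activity. It replicates in E. coli from a high-copy ColE1/pUC-type origin and carries both an ampicillin (β-lactamase) and a kanamycin (aminoglycoside phosphotransferase) resistance gene, so it is selected on both antibiotics. A puromycin N-acetyltransferase coding sequence followed by a rabbit β-globin polyadenylation signal provides for puromycin selection in mammalian cells. No promoter is annotated directly upstream of it in the feature table.

The payload consists of two parallel transcription units. Each is driven by the human EF-1α core promoter with its intron A, flanked by Gateway attB4/attB1/attB2 recombination scars from assembly, and terminated by a β-globin fragment and poly(A) signal. The first unit expresses the red fluorescent protein mKate2. According to the record, a target site for human miR-144-3p sits in its 3′ UTR, although the site itself is not annotated as a feature. The second unit expresses the blue protein EBFP2 without the target and serves as an internal reference for plasmid delivery and expression. When miR-144-3p is active in the transfected cell, the mKate2 transcript is repressed, so the drop in mKate2 relative to EBFP2 fluorescence reports miRNA activity.

The depositor notes that the repeated poly(A) elements make the plasmid inherently unstable. They also report small insertions flanking the puromycin coding region in the physical plasmid, relative to the deposited sequence, which do not impair selection.
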