Features (pLannotate 1.2.2; 28 found; start..end, strand, type, name):
     87..675     -  rep_origin     ori: high-copy-number ColE1/pMB1/pBR322/pUC origin of replication
    846..1706    -  CDS            AmpR: β-lactamase; bla; confers resistance to ampicillin, carbenicillin, and related antibiotics
   1707..1778    -  promoter       AmpR promoter: bla
   1857..2456    +  CDS            PuroR: puromycin N-acetyltransferase; pac from Streptomyces alboniger; confers resistance to puromycin
   2461..2541    +  CDS            HBB (fragment): HBB_PONPY - Experimental evidence at transcript level: Swiss-Prot protein existence level 2. Involved in oxygen transport from the lung to the various peripheral tissues. From Pongo pygmaeus (Bornean orangutan).
   2612..2667    +  polyA_signal   β-globin poly(A) signal: rabbit β-globin polyadenylation signal (Gil and Proudfoot, 1987)
   3646..3666    +  protein_bind   attB4: mutant version of attB; core recombination site for the Gateway® BP reaction BP Clonase™
   3734..3945    +  promoter       EF-1α core promoter: core promoter for human elongation factor EF-1α
   3946..4884    +  intron         EF-1α intron A: intron upstream of the start codon of human EF-1α
   4911..4931    +  protein_bind   attB1: mutant version of attB; core recombination site for the Gateway® BP reaction BP Clonase™
   4951..5646    +  CDS            mKate2: mKate2 is a basic (constitutively fluorescent) red fluorescent protein published in 2009, derived from Entacmaea quadricolor. It is reported to be a rapidly-maturing monomer with moderate acid sensitivity.
   5666..5690    -  protein_bind   attB2: mutant version of attB; recombination site for the Gateway® BP reaction BP Clonase™
   5826..5900    +  CDS            HBB (fragment): HBB_PONPY - Experimental evidence at transcript level: Swiss-Prot protein existence level 2. Involved in oxygen transport from the lung to the various peripheral tissues. From Pongo pygmaeus (Bornean orangutan).
   5971..6026    +  polyA_signal   β-globin poly(A) signal: rabbit β-globin polyadenylation signal (Gil and Proudfoot, 1987)
   6410..6435    +  misc_feature   SA: splice acceptor site
   7107..7127    +  protein_bind   attB4: mutant version of attB; core recombination site for the Gateway® BP reaction BP Clonase™
   7195..7406    +  promoter       EF-1α core promoter: core promoter for human elongation factor EF-1α
   7407..8345    +  intron         EF-1α intron A: intron upstream of the start codon of human EF-1α
   8372..8392    +  protein_bind   attB1: mutant version of attB; core recombination site for the Gateway® BP reaction BP Clonase™
   8403..9119    +  CDS            EBFP2: EBFP2 is a basic (constitutively fluorescent) blue fluorescent protein published in 2007, derived from Aequorea victoria. It is reported to be a rapidly-maturing monomer with moderate acid sensitivity.
   9127..9151    -  protein_bind   attB2: mutant version of attB; recombination site for the Gateway® BP reaction BP Clonase™
   9155..9235    +  CDS            HBB (fragment): HBB_PONPY - Experimental evidence at transcript level: Swiss-Prot protein existence level 2. Involved in oxygen transport from the lung to the various peripheral tissues. From Pongo pygmaeus (Bornean orangutan).
   9306..9361    +  polyA_signal   β-globin poly(A) signal: rabbit β-globin polyadenylation signal (Gil and Proudfoot, 1987)
   9744..9766    -  protein_bind   lac operator (fragment): The lac repressor binds to the lac operator to inhibit transcription in E. coli. This inhibition can be relieved by adding lactose or isopropyl-β-D-thiogalactopyranoside (IPTG). lac repressor encoded by lacI
   9770..9800    -  promoter       lac promoter: promoter for the E. coli lac operon
   9815..9836    -  protein_bind   CAP binding site: CAP binding activates transcription in the presence of cAMP. E. coli catabolite activator protein
   9849..9888    -  CDS            lacI (fragment): lac repressor; lacI; The lac repressor binds to the lac operator to inhibit transcription in E. coli. This inhibition can be relieved by adding lactose or isopropyl-β-D-thiogalactopyranoside (IPTG).
  10061..10870   +  CDS            KanR: aminoglycoside phosphotransferase; aph(3')-Ia; confers resistance to kanamycin in bacteria or G418 (Geneticin®) in eukaryotes
>Addgene plasmid #103244 | LSB-hsa-miR-144-3p | depositor full sequence | sequence record 195537 | Full Sequence
AATTGAGGGGATAACGCAGGAAAGAACATGTGAGCAAAAGGCCAGCAAAAGGCCAGGAACCGTAAAAAGG
CCGCGTTGCTGGCGTTTTTCCATAGGCTCCGCCCCCCTGACGAGCATCACAAAAATCGACGCTCAAGTCA
GAGGTGGCGAAACCCGACAGGACTATAAAGATACCAGGCGTTTCCCCCTGGAAGCTCCCTCGTGCGCTCT
CCTGTTCCGACCCTGCCGCTTACCGGATACCTGTCCGCCTTTCTCCCTTCGGGAAGCGTGGCGCTTTCTC
ATAGCTCACGCTGTAGGTATCTCAGTTCGGTGTAGGTCGTTCGCTCCAAGCTGGGCTGTGTGCACGAACC
CCCCGTTCAGCCCGACCGCTGCGCCTTATCCGGTAACTATCGTCTTGAGTCCAACCCGGTAAGACACGAC
TTATCGCCACTGGCAGCAGCCACTGGTAACAGGATTAGCAGAGCGAGGTATGTAGGCGGTGCTACAGAGT
TCTTGAAGTGGTGGCCTAACTACGGCTACACTAGAAGAACAGTATTTGGTATCTGCGCTCTGCTGAAGCC
AGTTACCTTCGGAAAAAGAGTTGGTAGCTCTTGATCCGGCAAACAAACCACCGCTGGTAGCGGTGGTTTT
TTTGTTTGCAAGCAGCAGATTACGCGCAGAAAAAAAGGATCTCAAGAAGATCCTTTGATCTTTTCTACGG
GGTCTGACGCTCAGTGGAACGAAAACTCACGTTAAGGGATTTTGGTCATGAGATTATCAAAAAGGATCTT
CACCTAGATCCTTTTAAATTAAAAATGAAGTTTTAAATCAATCTAAAGTATATATGAGTAAACTTGGTCT
GACAGTTACCAATGCTTAATCAGTGAGGCACCTATCTCAGCGATCTGTCTATTTCGTTCATCCATAGTTG
CCTGACTCCCCGTCGTGTAGATAACTACGATACGGGAGGGCTTACCATCTGGCCCCAGTGCTGCAATGAT
ACCGCGAGAACCACGCTCACCGGCTCCAGATTTATCAGCAATAAACCAGCCAGCCGGAAGGGCCGAGCGC
AGAAGTGGTCCTGCAACTTTATCCGCCTCCATCCAGTCTATTAATTGTTGCCGGGAAGCTAGAGTAAGTA
GTTCGCCAGTTAATAGTTTGCGCAACGTTGTTGCCATTGCTACAGGCATCGTGGTGTCACGCTCGTCGTT
TGGTATGGCTTCATTCAGCTCCGGTTCCCAACGATCAAGGCGAGTTACATGATCCCCCATGTTGTGCAAA
AAAGCGGTTAGCTCCTTCGGTCCTCCGATCGTTGTCAGAAGTAAGTTGGCCGCAGTGTTATCACTCATGG
TTATGGCAGCACTGCATAATTCTCTTACTGTCATGCCATCCGTAAGATGCTTTTCTGTGACTGGTGAGTA
CTCAACCAAGTCATTCTGAGAATAGTGTATGCGGCGACCGAGTTGCTCTTGCCCGGCGTCAATACGGGAT
AATACCGCGCCACATAGCAGAACTTTAAAAGTGCTCATCATTGGAAAACGTTCTTCGGGGCGAAAACTCT
CAAGGATCTTACCGCTGTTGAGATCCAGTTCGATGTAACCCACTCGTGCACCCAACTGATCTTCAGCATC
TTTTACTTTCACCAGCGTTTCTGGGTGAGCAAAAACAGGAAGGCAAAATGCCGCAAAAAAGGGAATAAGG
GCGACACGGAAATGTTGAATACTCATACTCTTCCTTTTTCAATATTATTGAAGCATTTATCAGGGTTATT
GTCTCATGAGCGGATACATATTTGAATGTAGCTCCGAATTTCTCGAGGGCTTGTCGACGACGGCGGTCTC
CGTCGTCAGGATCATGAATTCGACCCGCCTGCCACCATGACCGAGTACAAGCCCACGGTGCGCCTCGCCA
CCCGCGACGACGTCCCCCGGGCCGTACGCACCCTCGCCGCCGCGTTCGCCGACTACCCCGCCACGCGCCA
CACCGTCGACCCGGACCGCCACATCGAGCGGGTCACCGAGCTGCAAGAACTCTTCCTCACGCGCGTCGGG
CTCGACATCGGCAAGGTGTGGGTCGCGGACGACGGCGCCGCGGTGGCGGTCTGGACCACGCCGGAGAGCG
TCGAAGCGGGGGCGGTGTTCGCCGAGATCGGCCCGCGCATGGCCGAGTTGAGCGGTTCCCGGCTGGCCGC
GCAGCAACAGATGGAAGGCCTCCTGGCGCCGCACCGGCCCAAGGAGCCCGCGTGGTTCCTGGCCACCGTC
GGCGTCTCGCCCGACCACCAGGGCAAGGGTCTGGGCAGCGCCGTCGTGCTCCCCGGAGTGGAGGCGGCCG
AGCGCGCCGGGGTGCCCGCCTTCCTGGAGACATCCGCGCCCCGCAACCTCCCCTTCTACGAGCGGCTCGG
CTTCACCGTCACCGCCGACGTCGAGGTGCCCGAAGGACCGCGCACCTGGTGCATGACCCGCAAGCCCGGT
GCCTGATACGCGTGAATTCACTCCTCAGGTGCAGGCTGCCTATCAGAAGGTGGTGGCTGGTGTGGCCAAT
GCCCTGGCTCACAAATACCACTGAGATCTTTTTCCCTCTGCCAAAAATTATGGGGACATCATGAAGCCCC
TTGAGCATCTGACTTCTGGCTAATAAAGGAAATTTATTTTCATTGCAATAGTGTGTTGGAATTTTTTGTG
TCTCTCACTCGGAAGGACATATGGGAGGGCAAATCATTTAAAACATCAGAATGAGTATTTGGTTTAGAGT
TTGGCAACATATGCCCATATGCTGGCTGCCATGAACAAAGGTTGGCTATAAAGAGGTCATCAGTATATGA
AACAGCCCCCTGCTGTCCATTCCTTATTCCATAGAAAAGCCTTGACTTGAGGTTAGATTTTTTTTATATT
TTGTTTTGTGTTATTTTTTTCTTTAACATCCCTAAAATTTTCCTTACATGTTTTACTAGCCAGATTTTTC
CTCCTCTCCTGACTACTCCCAGTCATAGCTGTCCCTCTTCTCTTATGGAGATCCCTCGACCTGCAGCCCA
AGCTTGAATTCTCTAGAATTACCCTGTTATCCCTATGCTTGGTTTACCGAGCTCTTATTGGTTTTCAAAC
TTCATTGACTGTGCCCAACGCGCCTGGGAGCTCACGGGGACAGCCCCCCCCCAAAGCCCCCAGGGATGTA
ATTACGTCCCTCCCCCGCTAGGGGGCAGCAGCGAGCCGCCCGGGGCTCCGCTCCGGTCCGGCGCTCCCCC
CGCATCCCCGAGCCGGCAGCGTGCGGGGACAGCCCGGGCACGGGGAAGGTGGCACGGGATCGCTTTCCTC
TGAACGCTTCTCGCTGCTCTTTGAGCCTGCAGACACCTGGGGGGATACGGGGAAAAAGCTAGGCTGAAAG
ACCGGTTCTTAGAATGACACGCGCCTGGGAGCTCACGGGGACAGCCCCCCCCCAAAGCCCCCAGGGATGT
AATTACGTCCCTCCCCCGCTAGGGGGCAGCAGCGAGCCGCCCGGGGCTCCGCTCCGGTCCGGCGCTCCCC
CCGCATCCCCGAGCCGGCAGCGTGCGGGGACAGCCCGGGCACGGGGAAGGTGGCACGGGATCGCTTTCCT
CTGAACGCTTCTCGCTGCTCTTTGAGCCTGCAGACACCTGGGGGGATACGGGGAAAAAGCTAACTTCTGA
GACGACAACTTTGTATAGAAAAGTTGGCTCCGAATTCGCCCTTGACAGCAGAGATCCAGTTTGGTTAATT
AATTGGCTCCGGTGCCCGTCAGTGGGCAGAGCGCACATCGCCCACAGTCCCCGAGAAGTTGTGGGGAGGG
GTCGGCAATTGAACCGGTGCCTAGAGAAGGTGGCGCGGGGTAAACTGGGAAAGTGATGTCGTGTACTGGC
TCCGCCTTTTTCCCGAGGGTGGGGGAGAACCGTATATAAGTGCAGTAGTCGCCGTGAACGTTCTTTTTCG
CAACGGGTTTGCCGCCAGAACACAGGTAAGTGCCGTGTGTGGTTCCCGCGGGCCTGGCCTCTTTACGGGT
TATGGCCCTTGCGTGCCTTGAATTACTTCCACCTGGCTGCAGTACGTGATTCTTGATCCCGAGCTTCGGG
TTGGAAGTGGGTGGGAGAGTTCGAGGCCTTGCGCTTAAGGAGCCCCTTCGCCTCGTGCTTGAGTTGAGGC
CTGGCCTGGGCGCTGGGGCCGCCGCGTGCGAATCTGGTGGCACCTTCGCGCCTGTCTCGCTGCTTTCGAT
AAGTCTCTAGCCATTTAAAATTTTTGATGACCTGCTGCGACGCTTTTTTTCTGGCAAGATAGTCTTGTAA
ATGCGGGCCAAGATCTGCACACTGGTATTTCGGTTTTTGGGGCCGCGGGCGGCGACGGGGCCCGTGCGTC
CCAGCGCACATGTTCGGCGAGGCGGGGCCTGCGAGCGCGGCCACCGAGAATCGGACGGGGGTAGTCTCAA
GCTGGCCGGCCTGCTCTGGTGCCTGGCCTCGCGCCGCCGTGTATCGCCCCGCCCTGGGCGGCAAGGCTGG
CCCGGTCGGCACCAGTTGCGTGAGCGGAAAGATGGCCGCTTCCCGGCCCTGCTGCAGGGAGCTCAAAATG
GAGGACGCGGCGCTCGGGAGAGCGGGCGGGTGAGTCACCCACACAAAGGAAAAGGGCCTTTCCGTCCTCA
GCCGTCGCTTCATGTGACTCCACGGAGTACCGGGCGCCGTCCAGGCACCTCGATTAGTTCTCGAGCTTTT
GGAGTACGTCGTCTTTAGGTTGGGGGGAGGGGTTTTATGCGATGGAGTTTCCCCACACTGAGTGGGTGGA
GACTGAAGTTAGGCCAGCTTGGCACTTGATGTAATTCTCCTTGGAATTTGCCCTTTTTGAGTTTGGATCT
TGGTTCATTCTCAAGCCTCAGACAGTGGTTCAAAGTTTTTTTCTTCCATTTCAGGTGTCGTGAGAAGGGC
GAATTCGACCCAAGTTTGTACAAAAAAGCAGGCTGGATCCAGGTGCCACCATGGTGAGCGAGCTGATTAA
GGAGAACATGCACATGAAGCTGTACATGGAGGGCACCGTGAACAACCACCACTTCAAGTGCACATCCGAG
GGCGAAGGCAAGCCCTACGAGGGCACCCAGACCATGAGAATCAAGGCGGTCGAGGGCGGCCCTCTCCCCT
TCGCCTTCGACATCCTGGCTACCAGCTTCATGTACGGCAGCAAAACCTTCATCAACCACACCCAGGGCAT
CCCCGACTTCTTTAAGCAGTCCTTCCCCGAGGGCTTCACATGGGAGAGAGTCACCACATACGAAGATGGG
GGCGTGCTGACCGCTACCCAGGACACCAGCCTCCAGGACGGCTGCCTCATCTACAACGTCAAGATCAGAG
GGGTGAACTTCCCATCCAACGGCCCTGTGATGCAGAAGAAAACACTCGGCTGGGAGGCCTCCACCGAGAC
ACTGTACCCCGCTGACGGCGGCCTGGAAGGCAGAGCCGACATGGCCCTGAAGCTCGTGGGCGGGGGCCAC
CTGATCTGCAACCTTAAGACCACATACAGATCCAAGAAACCCGCTAAGAACCTCAAGATGCCCGGCGTCT
ACTATGTGGACAGGAGACTGGAAAGAATCAAGGAGGCCGACAAAGAGACATACGTCGAGCAGCACGAGGT
GGCTGTGGCCAGATACTGCGACCTCCCTAGCAAACTGGGGCACAAACTTAATTGAGAATTCTACCACCCA
GCTTTCTTGTACAAAGTGGTACGTCTCAAGACCAGAGGTCTCTGCTTCCTGGCTTAGTACATCATCTATA
CTGTAAGTACATCATCTATACTGTAAGTACATCATCTATACTGTAAGTACATCATCTATACTGTACAACC
AGAAGAGACCTGTGCTTCACTCCTCAGGTGCAGGCTGCCTATCAGAAGGTGGTGGCTGGTGTGGCCAATG
CCCTGGCTCACAAATACCACTGAGATCTTTTTCCCTCTGCCAAAAATTATGGGGACATCATGAAGCCCCT
TGAGCATCTGACTTCTGGCTAATAAAGGAAATTTATTTTCATTGCAATAGTGTGTTGGAATTTTTTGTGT
CTCTCACTCGGAAGGACATATGGGAGGGCAAATCATTTAAAACATCAGAATGAGTATTTGGTTTAGAGTT
TGGCAACATATGCCCATATGCTGGCTGCCATGAACAAAGGTTGGCTATAAAGAGGTCATCAGTATATGAA
ACAGCCCCCTGCTGTCCATTCCTTATTCCATAGAAAAGCCTTGACTTGAGGTTAGATTTTTTTTATATTT
TGTTTTGTGTTATTTTTTTCTTTAACATCCCTAAAATTTTCCTTACATGTTTTACTAGCCAGATTTTTCC
TCCTCTCCTGACTACTCCCAGTCATAGCTGTCCCTCTTCTCTTATGGAGATCCCGAGCGGTGCGTTTTTA
TGCTTGTAGTATTGTATAATGTTTTTAAGATCCAAGCTTCTGACCTCTTCTCTTCCTCCCACAGGGCCTC
GAGACAATTGCATCGATGGTACCAGTGAAAGTCTGCAATGAATTCGAGTTGGCGCGCCTGTCATTCTAAA
TCTCTCTTTCAGCCTAAAGCTTTTTCCCCGTATCCCCCCAGGTGTCTGCAGGCTCAAAGAGCAGCGAGAA
GCGTTCAGAGGAAAGCGATCCCGTGCCACCTTCCCCGTGCCCGGGCTGTCCCCGCACGCTGCCGGCTCGG
GGATGCGGGGGGAGCGCCGGACCGGAGCGGAGCCCCGGGCGGCTCGCTGCTGCCCCCTAGCGGGGGAGGG
ACGTAATTACATCCCTGGGGGCTTTGGGAGGGGGCTGTCCCCGTGAGCTCCCAGGCGCGCCTGTCATTCT
AAATCTCTCTTTCAGCCTAAAGCTTTTTCCCCGTATCCCCCCAGGTGTCTGCAGGCTCAAAGAGCAGCGA
GAAGCGTTCAGAGGAAAGCGATCCCGTGCCACCTTCCCCGTGCCCGGGCTGTCCCCGCACGCTGCCGGCT
CGGGGATGCGGGGGGAGCGCCGGACCGGAGCGGAGCCCCGGGCGGCTCGCTGCTGCCCCCTAGCGGGGGA
GGGACGTAATTACATCCCTGGGGGCTTTGGGGGGGGGCTGTCCCCGTGAGCTCCCAGGCGCGCCAACTCG
GTACCGTATCGATGTCGACGTTAACGCTAGTGATATCAACTTTGTATAGAAAAGTTGGCTCCGAATTCGC
CCTTGACAGCAGAGATCCAGTTTGGTTAATTAATTGGCTCCGGTGCCCGTCAGTGGGCAGAGCGCACATC
GCCCACAGTCCCCGAGAAGTTGTGGGGAGGGGTCGGCAATTGAACCGGTGCCTAGAGAAGGTGGCGCGGG
GTAAACTGGGAAAGTGATGTCGTGTACTGGCTCCGCCTTTTTCCCGAGGGTGGGGGAGAACCGTATATAA
GTGCAGTAGTCGCCGTGAACGTTCTTTTTCGCAACGGGTTTGCCGCCAGAACACAGGTAAGTGCCGTGTG
TGGTTCCCGCGGGCCTGGCCTCTTTACGGGTTATGGCCCTTGCGTGCCTTGAATTACTTCCACCTGGCTG
CAGTACGTGATTCTTGATCCCGAGCTTCGGGTTGGAAGTGGGTGGGAGAGTTCGAGGCCTTGCGCTTAAG
GAGCCCCTTCGCCTCGTGCTTGAGTTGAGGCCTGGCCTGGGCGCTGGGGCCGCCGCGTGCGAATCTGGTG
GCACCTTCGCGCCTGTCTCGCTGCTTTCGATAAGTCTCTAGCCATTTAAAATTTTTGATGACCTGCTGCG
ACGCTTTTTTTCTGGCAAGATAGTCTTGTAAATGCGGGCCAAGATCTGCACACTGGTATTTCGGTTTTTG
GGGCCGCGGGCGGCGACGGGGCCCGTGCGTCCCAGCGCACATGTTCGGCGAGGCGGGGCCTGCGAGCGCG
GCCACCGAGAATCGGACGGGGGTAGTCTCAAGCTGGCCGGCCTGCTCTGGTGCCTGGCCTCGCGCCGCCG
TGTATCGCCCCGCCCTGGGCGGCAAGGCTGGCCCGGTCGGCACCAGTTGCGTGAGCGGAAAGATGGCCGC
TTCCCGGCCCTGCTGCAGGGAGCTCAAAATGGAGGACGCGGCGCTCGGGAGAGCGGGCGGGTGAGTCACC
CACACAAAGGAAAAGGGCCTTTCCGTCCTCAGCCGTCGCTTCATGTGACTCCACGGAGTACCGGGCGCCG
TCCAGGCACCTCGATTAGTTCTCGAGCTTTTGGAGTACGTCGTCTTTAGGTTGGGGGGAGGGGTTTTATG
CGATGGAGTTTCCCCACACTGAGTGGGTGGAGACTGAAGTTAGGCCAGCTTGGCACTTGATGTAATTCTC
CTTGGAATTTGCCCTTTTTGAGTTTGGATCTTGGTTCATTCTCAAGCCTCAGACAGTGGTTCAAAGTTTT
TTTCTTCCATTTCAGGTGTCGTGAGAAGGGCGAATTCGACCCAAGTTTGTACAAAAAAGCAGGCTCGCCA
CCATGGTGAGCAAGGGCGAGGAGCTGTTCACCGGGGTGGTGCCCATCCTGGTCGAGCTGGACGGCGACGT
AAACGGCCACAAGTTCAGCGTGAGGGGCGAGGGCGAGGGCGATGCCACCAACGGCAAGCTGACCCTGAAG
TTCATCTGCACCACCGGCAAGCTGCCCGTGCCCTGGCCCACCCTCGTGACCACCCTGAGCCACGGCGTGC
AGTGCTTCGCCCGCTACCCCGACCACATGAAGCAGCACGACTTCTTCAAGTCCGCCATGCCCGAAGGCTA
CGTCCAGGAGCGCACCATCTTCTTCAAGGACGACGGCACCTACAAGACCCGCGCCGAGGTGAAGTTCGAG
GGCGACACCCTAGTGAACCGCATCGAGCTGAAGGGCGTCGACTTCAAGGAGGACGGCAACATCCTGGGGC
ACAAGCTGGAGTACAACTTCAACAGCCACAACATCTATATCATGGCCGTCAAGCAGAAGAACGGCATCAA
GGTGAACTTCAAGATCCGCCACAACGTGGAGGACGGCAGCGTGCAGCTCGCCGACCACTACCAGCAGAAC
ACCCCCATCGGCGACGGCCCCGTGCTGCTGCCCGACAGCCACTACCTGAGCACCCAGTCCGTGCTGAGCA
AAGACCCCAACGAGAAGCGCGATCACATGGTCCTGCTGGAGTTCCGCACCGCCGCCGGGATCACTCTCGG
CATGGACGAGCTGTACAAGTAATACCACCCAGCTTTCTTGTACAAAGTGGTACGCGTGAATTCACTCCTC
AGGTGCAGGCTGCCTATCAGAAGGTGGTGGCTGGTGTGGCCAATGCCCTGGCTCACAAATACCACTGAGA
TCTTTTTCCCTCTGCCAAAAATTATGGGGACATCATGAAGCCCCTTGAGCATCTGACTTCTGGCTAATAA
AGGAAATTTATTTTCATTGCAATAGTGTGTTGGAATTTTTTGTGTCTCTCACTCGGAAGGACATATGGGA
GGGCAAATCATTTAAAACATCAGAATGAGTATTTGGTTTAGAGTTTGGCAACATATGCCCATATGCTGGC
TGCCATGAACAAAGGTTGGCTATAAAGAGGTCATCAGTATATGAAACAGCCCCCTGCTGTCCATTCCTTA
TTCCATAGAAAAGCCTTGACTTGAGGTTAGATTTTTTTTATATTTTGTTTTGTGTTATTTTTTTCTTTAA
CATCCCTAAAATTTTCCTTACATGTTTTACTAGCCAGATTTTTCCTCCTCTCCTGACTACTCCCAGTCAT
AGCTGTCCCTCTTCTCTTATGGAGATCCCTCGACCTGCAGCCCAAGCTTGGCGTAATCATGGTCATAGCT
GTTTCCTGTGTGAAATTGTTATCCGCTCACAATTCCACACAACATACGAGCCGGAAGCATAAAGTGTAAA
GCCTGGGGTGCCTAATGAGTGAGCTAACTCACATTAATTGCGTTGCGCTCACTGCCCGCTTTCCAGTCGG
GAAACCTGTCGTGCCAGCGGATCGACAGTACTAAGCTTGGTCTAATACCCAATCTCTCGTCTTATCCAGA
TGTTTTATACGCCTCTGGCCCGTGTCTCAAAATCTCTGATGTTACATTGCACAAGATAAAATAATATCAT
CATGAACAATAAAACTGTCTGCTTACATAAACAGTAATACAAGGGGTGTTATGAGCCATATTCAACGGGA
AACGTCGAGGCCGCGATTAAATTCCAACATGGATGCTGATTTATATGGGTATAAATGGGCTCGCGATAAT
GTCGGGCAATCAGGTGCGACAATCTATCGCTTGTATGGGAAGCCCGATGCGCCAGAGTTGTTTCTGAAAC
ATGGCAAAGGTAGCGTTGCCAATGATGTTACAGATGAGATGGTCAGACTAAACTGGCTGACGGAATTTAT
GCCTCTTCCGACCATCAAGCATTTTATCCGTACTCCTGATGATGCATGGTTACTCACCACTGCGATCCCC
GGAAAAACAGCATTCCAGGTATTAGAAGAATATCCTGATTCAGGTGAAAATATTGTTGATGCGCTGGCAG
TGTTCCTGCGCCGGTTGCATTCGATTCCTGTTTGTAATTGTCCTTTTAACAGCGATCGCGTATTTCGTCT
CGCTCAGGCGCAATCACGAATGAATAACGGTTTGGTTGATGCGAGTGATTTTGATGACGAGCGTAATGGC
TGGCCTGTTGAACAAGTCTGGAAAGAAATGCATAAACTTTTGCCATTCTCACCGGATTCAGTCGTCACTC
ATGGTGATTTCTCACTTGATAACCTTATTTTTGACGAGGGGAAATTAATAGGTTGTATTGATGTTGGACG
AGTCGGAATCGCAGACCGATACCAGGATCTTGCCATCCTATGGAACTGCCTCGGTGAGTTTTCTCCTTCA
TTACAGAAACGGCTTTTTCAAAAATATGGTATTGATAATCCTGATATGAATAAATTGCAGTTTCATTTGA
TGCTCGATGAGTTTTTCTAATCAGAATTGGTTAATTGGTTGTAACACTGGCAGAGCATTACGCTGACTTG
ACGGGACGGCGCAAGCTCATGACCAAAATCCCTTAACGTGAGTTACGCGTCGTTCCACTGAGCGTCAGAG
GTATCACTAGTATTACAGAGGTAAGTTATAACAGTCGCCTAACCC
