>Addgene plasmid #103244 | LSB-hsa-miR-144-3p | depositor partial sequence | sequence record 195538 | hsa-miR-144-3p target
AGTACATCATCTATACTGTA
