>Addgene plasmid #103244 | LSB-hsa-miR-144-3p | addgene partial sequence | sequence record 269462 | mKate2-F 5'-ACCCGCTAAGAACCTCAAGA-3'
AGAATCAAGGAGGCCGACAAAGAGACATACGTCGAGCAGCACGAGGTGGCTGTGGCCAGATACTGCGACC
TCCCTAGCAAACTGGGGCACAAACTTAATTGAGAATTCTACCACCCAGCTTTCTTGTACAAAGTGGTACG
TCTCAAGACCAGAGGTCTCTGCTTCCTGGCTTAGTACATCATCTATACTGTAAGTACATCATCTATACTG
TAAGTACATCATCTATACTGTAAGTACATCATCTATACTGTACAACCAGAAGAGACCTGTGCTTCACTCC
TCAGGTGCAGGCTGCCTATCAGAAGGTGGTGGCTGGTGTGGCCAATGCCCTGGCTCACAAATACCACTGA
GATCTTTTTCCCTCTGCCAAAAATTATGGGGACATCATGAAGCCCCTTGAGCATCTGACTTCTGGCTAAT
AAAGGAAATTTATTTTCATTGCAATAGTGTGTTGGAATTTTTTGTGTCTCTCACTCGGAAGGACATATGG
GAGGGCAAATCATTTAAAACATCAGAATGAGTATTTGGTTTAGAGTTTGGCAACATATGCCCATATGCTG
GCTGCCATGAACAAAGGTTGGCTATAAAGAGGTCATCAGTATATGAAACAGCCCCCTGCTGTCCATTCCT
TATTCCATAGAAAAGCCTTGACTTGAGGTTAGATTTTTTTT
